>Addgene plasmid #215807 | pNIC-CH10-GG | addgene full sequence | sequence record 426157 | Addgene NGS Result
CCGGCGTAGAGGATCGAGATCTCGATCCCGCGAAATTAATACGACTCACTATAGGGGAATTGTGAGCGGA
TAACAATTCCCCTCTAGAAATAATTTTGTTTAACCTTAAGAAGGAGATATACACATGAGAGACCGCGGAT
AATTCGGGTCTCACTCGGACATCATCATCACCACCACCATCATCACCACTAATGAGCACCCGTCGACAAG
CTTGCGGCCGCACTCGAGCACCACCACCACCACCACTGAGATCCGGCTGCTAACAAAGCCCGAAAGGAAG
CTGAGTTGGCTGCTGCCACCGCTGAGCAATAACTAGCATAACCCCTTGGGGCCTCTAAACGGGTCTTGAG
GGGTTTTTTGCTGAAAGGAGGAACTATATCCGGATTGGCGAATGGG
[124 nt withheld, positions 397-520]
C
[91 nt withheld, positions 522-612]
A
[49 nt withheld, positions 614-662]
CCTTTGACGTTGGAGTCCACGTTCTTT
[37 nt withheld, positions 690-726]
ACCCTATCTCGGTCTATTCTTTTGATTTATAAGGGATTTTGCCGATTTCGGCCTATTGGTTAAAAAATGA
GCTGATTTAACAAAAATTTAACGCGAATTTTAACAAAATATTAACGCTTACAATTTAGGTGGCACTTTTC
GGGGAAATGTGCGCGGAACCCCTATTTGTTTATTTTTCTAAATACATTCAAATATGTATCCGCTCATGAA
TTAATTCTTAGAAAAACTCATCGAGCATCAAATGAAACTGCAATTTATTCATATCAGGATTATCAATACC
ATATTTTTGAAAAAGCCGTTTCTGTAATGAAGGAGAAAACTCACCGAGGCAGTTCCATAGGATGGCAAGA
TCCTGGTATCGGTCTGCGATTCCGACTCGTCCAACATCAATACAACCTATTAATTTCCCCTCGTCAAAAA
TAAGGTTATCAAGTGAGAAATCACCATGAGTGACGACTGAATCCGGTGAGAATGGCAAAAGTTTATGCAT
TTCTTTCCAGACTTGTTCAACAGGCCAGCCATTACGCTCGTCATCAAAATCACTCGCATCAACCAAACCG
TTATTCATTCGTGATTGCGCCTGAGCGAGACGAAATACGCGATCGCTGTTAAAAGGACAATTACAAACAG
GAATCGAATGCAACCGGCGCAGGAACACTGCCAGCGCATCAACAATATTTTCACCTGAATCAGGATATTC
TTCTAATACCTGGAATGCTGTTTTCCCGGGGATCGCAGTGGTGAGTAACCATGCATCATCAGGAGTACGG
ATAAAATGCTTGATGGTCGGAAGAGGCATAAATTCCGTCAGCCAGTTTAGTCTGACCATCTCATCTGTAA
CATCATTGGCAACGCTACCTTTGCCATGTTTCAGAAACAACTCTGGCGCATCGGGCTTCCCATACAATCG
ATAGATTGTCGCACCTGATTGCCCGACATTATCGCGAGCCCATTTATACCCATATAAATCAGCATCCATG
TTGGAATTTAATCGCGGCCTAGAGCAAGACGTTTCCCGTTGAATATGGCTCATAACACCCCTTGTATTAC
TGTTTATGTAAGCAGACAGTTTTATTGTTCATGACCAAAATCCCTTAACGTGAGTTTTCGTTCCACTGAG
CGTCAGACCCCGTAGAAAAGATCAAAGGATCTTCTTGAGATCCTTTTTTTCTGCGCGTAATCTGCTGCTT
GCAAACAAAAAAACCACCGCTACCAGCGGTGGTTTGTTTGCCGGATCAAGAGCTACCAACTCTTTTTCCG
AAGGTAACTGGCTTCAGCAGAGCGCAGATACCAAATACTGTCCTTCTAGTGTAGCCGTAGTTAGGCCACC
ACTTCAAGAACTCTGTAGCACCGCCTACATACCTCGCTCTGCTAATCCTGTTACCAGTGGCTGCTGCCAG
TGGCGATAAGTCGTGTCTTACCGGGTTGGACTCAAGACGATAGTTACCGGATAAGGCGCAGCGGTCGGGC
TGAACGGGGGGTTCGTGCACACAGCCCAGCTTGGAGCGAACGACCTACACCGAACTGAGATACCTACAGC
GTGAGCTATGAGAAAGCGCCACGCTTCCCGAAGGGAGAAAGGCGGACAGGTATCCGGTAAGCGGCAGGGT
CGGAACAGGAGAGCGCACGAGGGAGCTTCCAGGGGGAAACGCCTGGTATCTTTATAGTCCTGTCGGGTTT
CGCCACCTCTGACTTGAGCGTCGATTTTTGTGATGCTCGTCAGGGGGGCGGAGCCTATGGAAAAACGCCA
GCAACGCGGCCTTTTTACGGTTCCTGGCCTTTTGCTGGCCTTTTGCTCACATGTTCTTTCCTGCGTTATC
CCCTGATTCTGTGGATAACCGTATTACCGCCTTTGAGTGAGCTGATACCGCTCGCCGCAGCCGAACGACC
GAGCGCAGCGAGTCAGTGAGCGAGGAAGCGGAAGAGCGCCTGATGCGGTATTTTCTCCTTACGCATCTGT
GCGGTATTTCACACCGCAATGGTGCACTCTCAGTACAATCTGCTCTGATGCCGCATAGTTAAGCCAGTAT
ACACTCCGCTATCGCTACGTGACTGGGTCATGGCTGCGCCCCGACACCCGCCAACACCCGCTGACGCGCC
CTGACGGGCTTGTCTGCTCCCGGCATCCGCTTACAGACAAGCTGTGACCGTCTCCGGGAGCTGCATGTGT
CAGAGGTTTTCACCGTCATCACCGAAACGCGCGAGGCAGCTGCGGTAAAGCTCATCAGCGTGGTCGTGAA
GCGATTCACAGATGTCTGCCTGTTCATCCGCGTCCAGCTCGTTGAGTTTCTCCAGAAGCGTTAATGTCTG
GCTTCTGATAAAGCGGGCCATGTTAAGGGCGGTTTTTTCCTGTTTGGTCACTGATGCCTCCGTGTAAGGG
GGATTTCTGTTCATGGGGGTAATGATACCGATGAAACGAGAGAGGATGCTCACGATACGGGTTACTGATG
ATGAACATGCCCGGTTACTGGAACGTTGTGAGGGTAAACAACTGGCGGTATGGATGCGGCGGGACCAGAG
AAAAATCACTCAGGGTCAATGCCAGCGCTTCGTTAATACAGATGTAGGTGTTCCACAGGGTAGCCAGCAG
CATCCTGCGATGCAGATCCGGAACATAATGGTGCAGGGCGCTGACTTCCGCGTTTCCAGACTTTACGAAA
CACGGAAACCGAAGACCATTCATGTTGTTGCTCAGGTCGCAGACGTTTTGCAGCAGCAGTCGCTTCACGT
TCGCTCGCGTATCGGTGATTCATTCTGCTAACCAGTAAGGCAACCCCGCCAGCCTAGCCGGGTCCTCAAC
GACAGGAGCACGATCATGCGCACCCGTGGGGCCGCCATGCCGGCGATAATGGCCTGCTTCTCGCCGAAAC
GTTTGGTGGCGGGACCAGTGACGAAGGCTTGAGCGAGGGCGTGCAAGATTCCGAATACCGCAAGCGACAG
GCCGATCATCGTCGCGCTCCAGCGAAAGCGGTCCTCGCCGAAAATGACCCAGAGCGCTGCCGGCACCTGT
CCTACGAGTTGCATGATAAAGAAGACAGTCATAAGTGCGGCGACGATAGTCATGCCCCGCGCCCACCGGA
AGGAGCTGACTGGGTTGAAGGCTCTCAAGGGCATCGGTCGAGATCCCGGTGCCTAATGAGTGAGCTAACT
TACATTAATTGCGTTGCGCTCACTGCCCGCTTTCCAGTCGGGAAACCTGTCGTGCCAGCTGCATTAATGA
ATCGGCCAACGCGCGGGGAGAGGCGGTTTGCGTATTGGGCGCCAGGGTGGTTTTTCTTTTCACCAGTGAG
ACGGGCAACAGCTGATTGCCCTTCACCGCCTGGCCCTGAGAGAGTTGCAGCAAGCGGTCCACGCTGGTTT
GCCCCAGCAGGCGAAAATCCTGTTTGATGGTGGTTAACGGCGGGATATAACATGAGCTGTCTTCGGTATC
GTCGTATCCCACTACCGAGATATCCGCACCAACGCGCAGCCCGGACTCGGTAATGGCGCGCATTGCGCCC
AGCGCCATCTGATCGTTGGCAACCAGCATCGCAGTGGGAACGATGCCCTCATTCAGCATTTGCATGGTTT
GTTGAAAACCGGACATGGCACTCCAGTCGCCTTCCCGTTCCGCTATCGGCTGAATTTGATTGCGAGTGAG
ATATTTATGCCAGCCAGCCAGACGCAGACGCGCCGAGACAGAACTTAATGGGCCCGCTAACAGCGCGATT
TGCTGGTGACCCAATGCGACCAGATGCTCCACGCCCAGTCGCGTACCGTCTTCATGGGAGAAAATAATAC
TGTTGATGGGTGTCTGGTCAGAGACATCAAGAAATAACGCCGGAACATTAGTGCAGGCAGCTTCCACAGC
AATGGCATCCTGGTCATCCAGCGGATAGTTAATGATCAGCCCACTGACGCGTTGCGCGAGAAGATTGTGC
ACCGCCGCTTTACAGGCTTCGACGCCGCTTCGTTCTACCATCGACACCACCACGCTGGCACCCAGTTGAT
CGGCGCGAGATTTAATCGCCGCGACAATTTGCGACGGCGCGTGCAGGGCCAGACTGGAGGTGGCAACGCC
AATCAGCAACGACTGTTTGCCCGCCAGTTGTTGTGCCACGCGGTTGGGAATGTAATTCAGCTCCGCCATC
GCCGCTTCCACTTTTTCCCGCGTTTTCGCAGAAACGTGGCTGGCCTGGTTCACCACGCGGGAAACGGTCT
GATAAGAGACACCGGCATACTCTGCGACATCGTATAACGTTACTGGTTTCACATTCACCACCCTGAATTG
ACTCTCTTCCGGGCGCTATCATGCCATACCGCGAAAGGTTTTGCGCCATTCGATGGTGTCCGGGATCTCG
ACGCTCTCCCTTATGCGACTCCTGCATTAGGAAGCAGCCCAGTAGTAGGTTGAGGCCGTTGAGCACCGCC
GCCGCAAGGAATGGTGCATGCAAGGAGATGGCGCCCAACAGTCCCCCGGCCACGGGGCCTGCCACCATAC
CCACGCCGAAACAAGCGCTCATGAGCCCGAAGTGGCGAGCCCGATCTTCCCCATCGGTGATGTCGGCGAT
ATAGGCGCCAGCAACCGCACCTGTGGCGCCGGTGATGCCGGCCACGATGCGT
Features (pLannotate 1.2.2; 18 found; start..end, strand, type, name):
     37..55      +  promoter       T7 promoter: promoter for bacteriophage T7 RNA polymerase
     56..80      +  protein_bind   lac operator: The lac repressor binds to the lac operator to inhibit transcription in E. coli. This inhibition can be relieved by adding lactose or isopropyl-β-D-thiogalactopyranoside (IPTG). lac repressor encoded by lacI
     95..117     +  RBS            RBS: efficient ribosome binding site from bacteriophage T7 gene 10 (Olins and Rangwala, 1989)
    229..246     +  CDS            9xHis (fragment): 9xHis affinity tag
    256..305     +  CDS            SET1 (fragment): solubility-enhancement tag derived from T7 phage gene 10B
    313..360     +  terminator     T7 terminator: transcription terminator for bacteriophage T7 RNA polymerase
    397..825     +  rep_origin     f1 ori (sequence partly withheld): f1 bacteriophage origin of replication; arrow indicates direction of (+) strand synthesis
    878..935     +  promoter       AmpR promoter (fragment): bla
    944..1759    -  CDS            KanR: aminoglycoside phosphotransferase; aph(3')-Ia; confers resistance to kanamycin in bacteria or G418 (Geneticin®) in eukaryotes
   1881..2469    +  rep_origin     ori: high-copy-number ColE1/pMB1/pBR322/pUC origin of replication
   2655..2794    -  misc_feature   bom: basis of mobility region from pBR322
   2896..3087    -  CDS            rop: Rop protein, which maintains plasmids at low copy number; rop
   3104..3484    +  CDS            YPB1_ECOLX: Protein predicted: Swiss-Prot protein existence level 4. From Escherichia coli.
   3556..3847    -  CDS            TcR (fragment): tetracycline efflux protein; tet; confers resistance to tetracycline
   3862..3883    -  protein_bind   CAP binding site: CAP binding activates transcription in the presence of cAMP. E. coli catabolite activator protein
   3896..4978    -  CDS            lacI: lac repressor; lacI; The lac repressor binds to the lac operator to inhibit transcription in E. coli. This inhibition can be relieved by adding lactose or isopropyl-β-D-thiogalactopyranoside (IPTG).
   4979..5056    -  promoter       lacI promoter: lacI
   5064..15      -  CDS            TcR (fragment) (across the origin): tetracycline efflux protein; tet; confers resistance to tetracycline
