[The description below was written by a language model from this plasmid's Addgene catalogue record and pLannotate feature annotations shown in this document.]
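Description:
pNIC-CH10-GG is an empty bacterial expression backbone derived from the pET-style pNIC28a vector. It is intended for Golden Gate cloning of a target gene so that the encoded protein carries a non-cleavable C-terminal His10 tag. It belongs to a set of Golden Gate vectors made to simplify recombinant protein production in Escherichia coli. The 5,328 nt plasmid is selected with kanamycin through an aph(3')-Ia KanR gene. It replicates from a ColE1/pBR322-type origin accompanied by the rop gene and bom region, consistent with its catalogue listing as low copy. An f1 origin is also present. Short tetracycline-resistance fragments and a partial AmpR promoter are annotated, and these appear to be non-functional remnants of the parental backbone.

The expression cassette consists of a T7 promoter followed directly by a lac operator and the phage T7 gene 10 ribosome binding site. Next comes a stretch of roughly a hundred bases with no annotation, which is presumably where the Golden Gate acceptor site lies. The record does not name the type IIS enzyme, the overhangs or any stuffer element. Downstream, the annotation software detects a polyhistidine coding segment, called as a 9xHis fragment but corresponding to the stated His10 tag. A short match to a T7 gene 10B-derived sequence and the T7 terminator follow it. A lacI gene with its own promoter supplies the repressor. Transcription is therefore held off until IPTG induction in a host that provides T7 RNA polymerase. No protease site is described between insert and tag, so the tag remains on the protein and allows immobilised metal affinity purification.
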