Addgene plasmid #215807: pNIC-CH10-GG
Purpose: (Empty Backbone) Cloning of target gene with C terminal non cleavable His10 tag
Depositing lab: ASAP Discovery & Frank von Delft. Depositing organization: University of Oxford. Publication: A selection of Golden Gate vectors to simplify recombinant protein production in Escherichia coli. Fairhead M, Koekemoer L, Williams E, von Delft F. bioRxiv 2024.02.13.579886 10.1101/2024.02.13.579886.
Backbone
  Vector backbone: pNIC28a
  Backbone manufacturer: Novagen
  Vector type: Bacterial Expression
Growth in bacteria
  Bacterial resistance: Kanamycin, 50 μg/mL
  Growth temperature: 37°C
  Growth strain: DH5alpha
  Copy number: Low Copy
Gene/Insert
  Gene/Insert name: None
Depositor comments: Please visit https://doi.org/10.1101/2024.02.13.579886 for bioRxiv preprint.
How to cite: pNIC-CH10-GG was a gift from ASAP Discovery & Frank von Delft (Addgene plasmid # 215807 ; http://n2t.net/addgene:215807 ; RRID:Addgene_215807)
